Addgene plasmid #77575: PAK4 gRNA (BRDN0001145608)
Purpose: 3rd generation lentiviral gRNA plasmid targeting human PAK4
Depositing lab: John Doench & David Root. Depositing organization: Broad Institute. Publication: Optimized sgRNA design to maximize activity and minimize off-target effects of CRISPR-Cas9. Doench JG, Fusi N, Sullender M, Hegde M, Vaimberg EW, Donovan KF, Smith I, Tothova Z, Wilen C, Orchard R, Virgin HW, Listgarten J, Root DE. Nat Biotechnol. 2016 Jan 18. doi: 10.1038/nbt.3437. PubMed 26780180.
Backbone
  Vector backbone: lentiGuide-Puro
  Backbone manufacturer: Zhang Lab (Addgene plasmid # 52963)
  Vector type: Mammalian Expression, Lentiviral, CRISPR
  Selectable markers: Puromycin
Growth in bacteria
  Bacterial resistance: Ampicillin, 100 μg/mL
  Growth temperature: 37°C
  Growth strain: DH5alpha
  Copy number: High Copy
Gene/Insert
  Gene/Insert name: PAK4 (alt names: PAK4; NM_001014831.2)
  gRNA/shRNA sequence: CCGGTTCGCCGGTCACAGCG
  Species: H. sapiens (human)
  Entrez Gene: PAK4
  Promoter: hU6
  Cloning method: Unknown
  Sequencing primers: 5′ U6-F; 3′ pS2-R
Terms and licenses: Academic/Nonprofit Terms; Industry Terms: Not Available to Industry
Depositor comments: The gRNA was designed to target the following Genbank reference sequence(s): NM_001014831.2,NM_001014832.1,NM_005884.3. Note that this plasmid does NOT contain Cas9. It should be used in conjunction with lentiCas9-Blast (Addgene #52962) or otherwise with cell lines already expressing Cas9. Browse the full kinome gRNA library at http://www.addgene.org/pooled-library/broadgpp-human-kinome/ or visit http://www.broadinstitute.org/rnai/public/ for detailed protocols and information.
How to cite: PAK4 gRNA (BRDN0001145608) was a gift from John Doench & David Root (Addgene plasmid # 77575 ; http://n2t.net/addgene:77575 ; RRID:Addgene_77575)
