[The description below was written by a language model from this plasmid's Addgene catalogue record and pLannotate feature annotations shown in this document.]
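Description:
PAK4 gRNA (BRDN0001145608) is a third-generation lentiviral guide RNA plasmid built on the lentiGuide-Puro backbone and designed to target human PAK4, a kinase gene; it is one clone from a human kinome gRNA collection. It is maintained in E. coli as a high-copy plasmid through a ColE1/pUC-type origin and an ampicillin resistance gene (β-lactamase). The backbone also carries an f1 origin, an SV40 origin and leftover lac and T7/T3 cloning-vector elements that play no role in its intended use.

The lentiviral transfer cassette begins with an RSV promoter fused to a truncated HIV-1 5' LTR, which makes genomic RNA production Tat-independent. This is followed by the Ψ packaging signal with a partial gag sequence, the Rev response element for nuclear export of the full-length transcript, and a cPPT/CTS. It ends in a ΔU3 self-inactivating 3' LTR with a downstream SV40 polyadenylation signal.

Within this frame are two expression units. A human U6 RNA polymerase III promoter drives the PAK4-specific spacer joined to the Streptococcus pyogenes gRNA scaffold. An EF-1α core promoter with its intron A drives puromycin N-acetyltransferase for selection of transduced mammalian cells, with a WPRE to enhance transcript expression. According to the depositor, the guide was designed against several PAK4 reference transcripts.

The plasmid does not encode Cas9, so it must be used with a separate Cas9 vector or in cells that already express Cas9. Its typical use is packaging into lentivirus for stable delivery of the guide and CRISPR-mediated disruption of PAK4 in human cells.
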