Features (pLannotate 1.2.2; 29 found; start..end, strand, type, name):
     14..80      +  CDS            small t antigen (fragment): SV40 (simian virus 40) small t antigen
    106..317     +  promoter       EF-1α core promoter: core promoter for human elongation factor EF-1α
    318..1256    +  intron         EF-1α intron A: intron upstream of the start codon of human EF-1α
   1278..1877    +  CDS            PuroR (fragment): puromycin N-acetyltransferase; pac from Streptomyces; confers resistance to puromycin
   1893..2481    +  misc_feature   WPRE: woodchuck hepatitis virus posttranscriptional regulatory element
   2532..2551    +  misc_feature   cPPT/CTS (fragment): central polypurine tract and central termination sequence of HIV-1
   2553..2786    +  LTR            3' LTR (ΔU3): self-inactivating 3' long terminal repeat (LTR) from HIV-1
   2864..2985    +  polyA_signal   SV40 poly(A) signal: SV40 polyadenylation signal
   3025..3160    +  rep_origin     SV40 ori: SV40 origin of replication
   3181..3199    -  promoter       T7 promoter: promoter for bacteriophage T7 RNA polymerase
   3207..3362    +  CDS            lacZα (fragment): LacZα fragment of β-galactosidase; lacZ fragment
   3367..3795    +  rep_origin     f1 ori (sequence partly withheld): f1 bacteriophage origin of replication; arrow indicates direction of (+) strand synthesis
   3848..3952    +  promoter       AmpR promoter: bla
   3953..4813    +  CDS            AmpR: β-lactamase; bla; confers resistance to ampicillin, carbenicillin, and related antibiotics
   4984..5572    +  rep_origin     ori: high-copy-number ColE1/pMB1/pBR322/pUC origin of replication
   5755..5847    +  CDS            lacI (fragment): lac repressor; lacI; The lac repressor binds to the lac operator to inhibit transcription in E. coli. This inhibition can be relieved by adding lactose or isopropyl-β-D-thiogalactopyranoside (IPTG).
   5860..5881    +  protein_bind   CAP binding site: CAP binding activates transcription in the presence of cAMP. E. coli catabolite activator protein
   5896..5926    +  promoter       lac promoter: promoter for the E. coli lac operon
   5934..5950    +  protein_bind   lac operator: The lac repressor binds to the lac operator to inhibit transcription in E. coli. This inhibition can be relieved by adding lactose or isopropyl-β-D-thiogalactopyranoside (IPTG). lac repressor encoded by lacI
   5995..6013    +  promoter       T3 promoter: promoter for bacteriophage T3 RNA polymerase
   6041..6267    +  promoter       RSV promoter: Rous sarcoma virus enhancer/promoter
   6268..6448    +  LTR            5' LTR (truncated): truncated 5' long terminal repeat (LTR) from HIV-1
   6495..6620    +  misc_feature   HIV-1 Ψ: packaging signal of human immunodeficiency virus type 1
   6604..6967    +  CDS            HIV-1 gag (fragment): gag protein from human immunodeficiency virus 1; gag
   7113..7346    +  misc_feature   RRE: The Rev response element (RRE) of HIV-1 allows for Rev-dependent mRNA export from the nucleus to the cytoplasm.
   7723..7749    +  CDS            Rev (fragment): human immunodeficiency virus 1 (HIV-1) Rev protein; rev; enhances nuclear export of unspliced and incompletely spliced viral mRNAs
   7753..7993    +  promoter       U6 promoter: RNA polymerase III promoter for human U6 snRNA
   8023..8098    +  misc_RNA       gRNA scaffold: guide RNA scaffold for the Streptococcus pyogenes CRISPR/Cas9 system
   8154..8271    +  misc_feature   cPPT/CTS: central polypurine tract and central termination sequence of HIV-1
>Addgene plasmid #77575 | PAK4 gRNA (BRDN0001145608) | addgene full sequence | sequence record 188028 | Addgene Assembled Sequence
CCCGGGTGCAAAGATGGATAAAGTTTTAAACAGAGAGGAATCTTTGCAGCTAATGGACCTTCTAGGTCTT
GAAAGGAGTGGGAATTGGCTCCGGTGCCCGTCAGTGGGCAGAGCGCACATCGCCCACAGTCCCCGAGAAG
TTGGGGGGAGGGGTCGGCAATTGATCCGGTGCCTAGAGAAGGTGGCGCGGGGTAAACTGGGAAAGTGATG
TCGTGTACTGGCTCCGCCTTTTTCCCGAGGGTGGGGGAGAACCGTATATAAGTGCAGTAGTCGCCGTGAA
CGTTCTTTTTCGCAACGGGTTTGCCGCCAGAACACAGGTAAGTGCCGTGTGTGGTTCCCGCGGGCCTGGC
CTCTTTACGGGTTATGGCCCTTGCGTGCCTTGAATTACTTCCACCTGGCTGCAGTACGTGATTCTTGATC
CCGAGCTTCGGGTTGGAAGTGGGTGGGAGAGTTCGAGGCCTTGCGCTTAAGGAGCCCCTTCGCCTCGTGC
TTGAGTTGAGGCCTGGCCTGGGCGCTGGGGCCGCCGCGTGCGAATCTGGTGGCACCTTCGCGCCTGTCTC
GCTGCTTTCGATAAGTCTCTAGCCATTTAAAATTTTTGATGACCTGCTGCGACGCTTTTTTTCTGGCAAG
ATAGTCTTGTAAATGCGGGCCAAGATCTGCACACTGGTATTTCGGTTTTTGGGGCCGCGGGCGGCGACGG
GGCCCGTGCGTCCCAGCGCACATGTTCGGCGAGGCGGGGCCTGCGAGCGCGGCCACCGAGAATCGGACGG
GGGTAGTCTCAAGCTGGCCGGCCTGCTCTGGTGCCTGGCCTCGCGCCGCCGTGTATCGCCCCGCCCTGGG
CGGCAAGGCTGGCCCGGTCGGCACCAGTTGCGTGAGCGGAAAGATGGCCGCTTCCCGGCCCTGCTGCAGG
GAGCTCAAAATGGAGGACGCGGCGCTCGGGAGAGCGGGCGGGTGAGTCACCCACACAAAGGAAAAGGGCC
TTTCCGTCCTCAGCCGTCGCTTCATGTGACTCCACGGAGTACCGGGCGCCGTCCAGGCACCTCGATTAGT
TCTCGAGCTTTTGGAGTACGTCGTCTTTAGGTTGGGGGGAGGGGTTTTATGCGATGGAGTTTCCCCACAC
TGAGTGGGTGGAGACTGAAGTTAGGCCAGCTTGGCACTTGATGTAATTCTCCTTGGAATTTGCCCTTTTT
GAGTTTGGATCTTGGTTCATTCTCAAGCCTCAGACAGTGGTTCAAAGTTTTTTTCTTCCATTTCAGGTGT
CGTGACGTACGGCCACCATGACCGAGTACAAGCCCACGGTGCGCCTCGCCACCCGCGACGACGTCCCCAG
GGCCGTACGCACCCTCGCCGCCGCGTTCGCCGACTACCCCGCCACGCGCCACACCGTCGATCCGGACCGC
CACATCGAGCGGGTCACCGAGCTGCAAGAACTCTTCCTCACGCGCGTCGGGCTCGACATCGGCAAGGTGT
GGGTCGCGGACGACGGCGCCGCCGTGGCGGTCTGGACCACGCCGGAGAGCGTCGAAGCGGGGGCGGTGTT
CGCCGAGATCGGCCCGCGCATGGCCGAGTTGAGCGGTTCCCGGCTGGCCGCGCAGCAACAGATGGAAGGC
CTCCTGGCGCCGCACCGGCCCAAGGAGCCCGCGTGGTTCCTGGCCACCGTCGGAGTCTCGCCCGACCACC
AGGGCAAGGGTCTGGGCAGCGCCGTCGTGCTCCCCGGAGTGGAGGCGGCCGAGCGCGCCGGGGTGCCCGC
CTTCCTGGAGACCTCCGCGCCCCGCAACCTCCCCTTCTACGAGCGGCTCGGCTTCACCGTCACCGCCGAC
GTCGAGGTGCCCGAAGGACCGCGCACCTGGTGCATGACCCGCAAGCCCGGTGCCTGAACGCGTTAAGTCG
ACAATCAACCTCTGGATTACAAAATTTGTGAAAGATTGACTGGTATTCTTAACTATGTTGCTCCTTTTAC
GCTATGTGGATACGCTGCTTTAATGCCTTTGTATCATGCTATTGCTTCCCGTATGGCTTTCATTTTCTCC
TCCTTGTATAAATCCTGGTTGCTGTCTCTTTATGAGGAGTTGTGGCCCGTTGTCAGGCAACGTGGCGTGG
TGTGCACTGTGTTTGCTGACGCAACCCCCACTGGTTGGGGCATTGCCACCACCTGTCAGCTCCTTTCCGG
GACTTTCGCTTTCCCCCTCCCTATTGCCACGGCGGAACTCATCGCCGCCTGCCTTGCCCGCTGCTGGACA
GGGGCTCGGCTGTTGGGCACTGACAATTCCGTGGTGTTGTCGGGGAAATCATCGTCCTTTCCTTGGCTGC
TCGCCTGTGTTGCCACCTGGATTCTGCGCGGGACGTCCTTCTGCTACGTCCCTTCGGCCCTCAATCCAGC
GGACCTTCCTTCCCGCGGCCTGCTGCCGGCTCTGCGGCCTCTTCCGCGTCTTCGCCTTCGCCCTCAGACG
AGTCGGATCTCCCTTTGGGCCGCCTCCCCGCGTCGACTTTAAGACCAATGACTTACAAGGCAGCTGTAGA
TCTTAGCCACTTTTTAAAAGAAAAGGGGGGACTGGAAGGGCTAATTCACTCCCAACGAAGACAAGATCTG
CTTTTTGCTTGTACTGGGTCTCTCTGGTTAGACCAGATCTGAGCCTGGGAGCTCTCTGGCTAACTAGGGA
ACCCACTGCTTAAGCCTCAATAAAGCTTGCCTTGAGTGCTTCAAGTAGTGTGTGCCCGTCTGTTGTGTGA
CTCTGGTAACTAGAGATCCCTCAGACCCTTTTAGTCAGTGTGGAAAATCTCTAGCAGTACGTATAGTAGT
TCATGTCATCTTATTATTCAGTATTTATAACTTGCAAAGAAATGAATATCAGAGAGTGAGAGGAACTTGT
TTATTGCAGCTTATAATGGTTACAAATAAAGCAATAGCATCACAAATTTCACAAATAAAGCATTTTTTTC
ACTGCATTCTAGTTGTGGTTTGTCCAAACTCATCAATGTATCTTATCATGTCTGGCTCTAGCTATCCCGC
CCCTAACTCCGCCCATCCCGCCCCTAACTCCGCCCAGTTCCGCCCATTCTCCGCCCCATGGCTGACTAAT
TTTTTTTATTTATGCAGAGGCCGAGGCCGCCTCGGCCTCTGAGCTATTCCAGAAGTAGTGAGGAGGCTTT
TTTGGAGGCCTAGGGACGTACCCAATTCGCCCTATAGTGAGTCGTATTACGCGCGCTCACTGGCCGTCGT
TTTACAACGTCGTGACTGGGAAAACCCTGGCGTTACCCAACTTAATCGCCTTGCAGCACATCCCCCTTTC
GCCAGCTGGCGTAATAGCGAAGAGGCCCGCACCGATCGCCCTTCCCAACAGTTGCGCAGCCTGAATGGCG
AATGGG
[124 nt withheld, positions 3367-3490]
C
[91 nt withheld, positions 3492-3582]
A
[49 nt withheld, positions 3584-3632]
CCTTTGACGTTGGAGTCCACGTTCTTT
[37 nt withheld, positions 3660-3696]
ACCCTATCTCGGTCTATTCTTTTGATTTATAAGGGATTTTGCCGATTTCGGCCTATTGGTTAAAAAATGA
GCTGATTTAACAAAAATTTAACGCGAATTTTAACAAAATATTAACGCTTACAATTTAGGTGGCACTTTTC
GGGGAAATGTGCGCGGAACCCCTATTTGTTTATTTTTCTAAATACATTCAAATATGTATCCGCTCATGAG
ACAATAACCCTGATAAATGCTTCAATAATATTGAAAAAGGAAGAGTATGAGTATTCAACATTTCCGTGTC
GCCCTTATTCCCTTTTTTGCGGCATTTTGCCTTCCTGTTTTTGCTCACCCAGAAACGCTGGTGAAAGTAA
AAGATGCTGAAGATCAGTTGGGTGCACGAGTGGGTTACATCGAACTGGATCTCAACAGCGGTAAGATCCT
TGAGAGTTTTCGCCCCGAAGAACGTTTTCCAATGATGAGCACTTTTAAAGTTCTGCTATGTGGCGCGGTA
TTATCCCGTATTGACGCCGGGCAAGAGCAACTCGGTCGCCGCATACACTATTCTCAGAATGACTTGGTTG
AGTACTCACCAGTCACAGAAAAGCATCTTACGGATGGCATGACAGTAAGAGAATTATGCAGTGCTGCCAT
AACCATGAGTGATAACACTGCGGCCAACTTACTTCTGACAACGATCGGAGGACCGAAGGAGCTAACCGCT
TTTTTGCACAACATGGGGGATCATGTAACTCGCCTTGATCGTTGGGAACCGGAGCTGAATGAAGCCATAC
CAAACGACGAGCGTGACACCACGATGCCTGTAGCAATGGCAACAACGTTGCGCAAACTATTAACTGGCGA
ACTACTTACTCTAGCTTCCCGGCAACAATTAATAGACTGGATGGAGGCGGATAAAGTTGCAGGACCACTT
CTGCGCTCGGCCCTTCCGGCTGGCTGGTTTATTGCTGATAAATCTGGAGCCGGTGAGCGTGGGTCTCGCG
GTATCATTGCAGCACTGGGGCCAGATGGTAAGCCCTCCCGTATCGTAGTTATCTACACGACGGGGAGTCA
GGCAACTATGGATGAACGAAATAGACAGATCGCTGAGATAGGTGCCTCACTGATTAAGCATTGGTAACTG
TCAGACCAAGTTTACTCATATATACTTTAGATTGATTTAAAACTTCATTTTTAATTTAAAAGGATCTAGG
TGAAGATCCTTTTTGATAATCTCATGACCAAAATCCCTTAACGTGAGTTTTCGTTCCACTGAGCGTCAGA
CCCCGTAGAAAAGATCAAAGGATCTTCTTGAGATCCTTTTTTTCTGCGCGTAATCTGCTGCTTGCAAACA
AAAAAACCACCGCTACCAGCGGTGGTTTGTTTGCCGGATCAAGAGCTACCAACTCTTTTTCCGAAGGTAA
CTGGCTTCAGCAGAGCGCAGATACCAAATACTGTTCTTCTAGTGTAGCCGTAGTTAGGCCACCACTTCAA
GAACTCTGTAGCACCGCCTACATACCTCGCTCTGCTAATCCTGTTACCAGTGGCTGCTGCCAGTGGCGAT
AAGTCGTGTCTTACCGGGTTGGACTCAAGACGATAGTTACCGGATAAGGCGCAGCGGTCGGGCTGAACGG
GGGGTTCGTGCACACAGCCCAGCTTGGAGCGAACGACCTACACCGAACTGAGATACCTACAGCGTGAGCT
ATGAGAAAGCGCCACGCTTCCCGAAGGGAGAAAGGCGGACAGGTATCCGGTAAGCGGCAGGGTCGGAACA
GGAGAGCGCACGAGGGAGCTTCCAGGGGGAAACGCCTGGTATCTTTATAGTCCTGTCGGGTTTCGCCACC
TCTGACTTGAGCGTCGATTTTTGTGATGCTCGTCAGGGGGGCGGAGCCTATGGAAAAACGCCAGCAACGC
GGCCTTTTTACGGTTCCTGGCCTTTTGCTGGCCTTTTGCTCACATGTTCTTTCCTGCGTTATCCCCTGAT
TCTGTGGATAACCGTATTACCGCCTTTGAGTGAGCTGATACCGCTCGCCGCAGCCGAACGACCGAGCGCA
GCGAGTCAGTGAGCGAGGAAGCGGAAGAGCGCCCAATACGCAAACCGCCTCTCCCCGCGCGTTGGCCGAT
TCATTAATGCAGCTGGCACGACAGGTTTCCCGACTGGAAAGCGGGCAGTGAGCGCAACGCAATTAATGTG
AGTTAGCTCACTCATTAGGCACCCCAGGCTTTACACTTTATGCTTCCGGCTCGTATGTTGTGTGGAATTG
TGAGCGGATAACAATTTCACACAGGAAACAGCTATGACCATGATTACGCCAAGCGCGCAATTAACCCTCA
CTAAAGGGAACAAAAGCTGGAGCTGCAAGCTTAATGTAGTCTTATGCAATACTCTTGTAGTCTTGCAACA
TGGTAACGATGAGTTAGCAACATGCCTTACAAGGAGAGAAAAAGCACCGTGCATGCCGATTGGTGGAAGT
AAGGTGGTACGATCGTGCCTTATTAGGAAGGCAACAGACGGGTCTGACATGGATTGGACGAACCACTGAA
TTGCCGCATTGCAGAGATATTGTATTTAAGTGCCTAGCTCGATACATAAACGGGTCTCTCTGGTTAGACC
AGATCTGAGCCTGGGAGCTCTCTGGCTAACTAGGGAACCCACTGCTTAAGCCTCAATAAAGCTTGCCTTG
AGTGCTTCAAGTAGTGTGTGCCCGTCTGTTGTGTGACTCTGGTAACTAGAGATCCCTCAGACCCTTTTAG
TCAGTGTGGAAAATCTCTAGCAGTGGCGCCCGAACAGGGACTTGAAAGCGAAAGGGAAACCAGAGGAGCT
CTCTCGACGCAGGACTCGGCTTGCTGAAGCGCGCACGGCAAGAGGCGAGGGGCGGCGACTGGTGAGTACG
CCAAAAATTTTGACTAGCGGAGGCTAGAAGGAGAGAGATGGGTGCGAGAGCGTCAGTATTAAGCGGGGGA
GAATTAGATCGCGATGGGAAAAAATTCGGTTAAGGCCAGGGGGAAAGAAAAAATATAAATTAAAACATAT
AGTATGGGCAAGCAGGGAGCTAGAACGATTCGCAGTTAATCCTGGCCTGTTAGAAACATCAGAAGGCTGT
AGACAAATACTGGGACAGCTACAACCATCCCTTCAGACAGGATCAGAAGAACTTAGATCATTATATAATA
CAGTAGCAACCCTCTATTGTGTGCATCAAAGGATAGAGATAAAAGACACCAAGGAAGCTTTAGACAAGAT
AGAGGAAGAGCAAAACAAAAGTAAGACCACCGCACAGCAAGCGGCCGCTGATCTTCAGACCTGGAGGAGG
AGATATGAGGGACAATTGGAGAAGTGAATTATATAAATATAAAGTAGTAAAAATTGAACCATTAGGAGTA
GCACCCACCAAGGCAAAGAGAAGAGTGGTGCAGAGAGAAAAAAGAGCAGTGGGAATAGGAGCTTTGTTCC
TTGGGTTCTTGGGAGCAGCAGGAAGCACTATGGGCGCAGCGTCAATGACGCTGACGGTACAGGCCAGACA
ATTATTGTCTGGTATAGTGCAGCAGCAGAACAATTTGCTGAGGGCTATTGAGGCGCAACAGCATCTGTTG
CAACTCACAGTCTGGGGCATCAAGCAGCTCCAGGCAAGAATCCTGGCTGTGGAAAGATACCTAAAGGATC
AACAGCTCCTGGGGATTTGGGGTTGCTCTGGAAAACTCATTTGCACCACTGCTGTGCCTTGGAATGCTAG
TTGGAGTAATAAATCTCTGGAACAGATTTGGAATCACACGACCTGGATGGAGTGGGACAGAGAAATTAAC
AATTACACAAGCTTAATACACTCCTTAATTGAAGAATCGCAAAACCAGCAAGAAAAGAATGAACAAGAAT
TATTGGAATTAGATAAATGGGCAAGTTTGTGGAATTGGTTTAACATAACAAATTGGCTGTGGTATATAAA
ATTATTCATAATGATAGTAGGAGGCTTGGTAGGTTTAAGAATAGTTTTTGCTGTACTTTCTATAGTGAAT
AGAGTTAGGCAGGGATATTCACCATTATCGTTTCAGACCCACCTCCCAACCCCGAGGGGACCCAGAGAGG
GCCTATTTCCCATGATTCCTTCATATTTGCATATACGATACAAGGCTGTTAGAGAGATAATTAGAATTAA
TTTGACTGTAAACACAAAGATATTAGTACAAAATACGTGACGTAGAAAGTAATAATTTCTTGGGTAGTTT
GCAGTTTTAAAATTATGTTTTAAAATGGACTATCATATGCTTACCGTAACTTGAAAGTATTTCGATTTCT
TGGCTTTATATATCTTGTGGAAAGGACGAAACACCGCCGGTTCGCCGGTCACAGCGGTTTTAGAGCTAGA
AATAGCAAGTTAAAATAAGGCTAGTCCGTTATCAACTTGAAAAAGTGGCACCGAGTCGGTGCTTTTTTAA
GCTTGGCGTAACTAGATCTTGAGACAAATGGCAGTATTCATCCACAATTTTAAAAGAAAAGGGGGGATTG
GGGGGTACAGTGCAGGGGAAAGAATAGTAGACATAATAGCAACAGACATACAAACTAAAGAATTACAAAA
ACAAATTACAAAAATTCAAAATTTTCGGGTTTATTACAGGGACAGCAGAGATCCACTTTGGCGCCGGCTC
GAGGGGG
