>Addgene plasmid #77575 | PAK4 gRNA (BRDN0001145608) | depositor partial sequence | sequence record 145035 | Target Sequence
CCGGTTCGCCGGTCACAGCG
