>Addgene plasmid #77575 | PAK4 gRNA (BRDN0001145608) | addgene partial sequence | sequence record 188027 | hU6-F
AGAAAGTAATAATTTCTTGGGTAGTTTGCAGTTTTAAAATTATGTTTTAAAATGGACTATCATATGCTTA
CCGTAACTTGAAAGTATTTCGATTTCTTGGCTTTATATATCTTGTGGAAAGGACGAAACACCGCCGGTTC
GCCGGTCACAGCGGTTTTAGAGCTAGAAATAGCAAGTTAAAATAAGGCTAGTCCGTTATCAACTTGAAAA
AGTGGCACCGAGTCGGTGCTTTTTTAAGCTTGGCGTAACTAGATCTTGAGACAAATGGCAGTATTCATCC
ACAATTTTAAAAGAAAAGGGGGGATTGGGGGGTACAGTGCAGGGGAAAGAATAGTAGACATAATAGCAAC
AGACATACAAACTAAAGAATTACAAAAACAAATTACAAAAATTCAAAATTTTCGGGTTTATTACAGGGAC
AGCAGAGATCCACTTTGGCGCCGGCTCGAGGGGGCCCGGGTGCAAAGATGGATAAAGTTTTAAACAGAGA
GGAATCTTTGCAGCTAATGGACCTTCTAGGTCTTGAAAGGAGTGGGAATTGGCTCCGGTGCCCGTCAGTG
GGCAGAGCGC
